Addgene plasmid #202384: mApple-TalinN3-FRB(wt)
Purpose: mApple-Talin(1-911)-FRB
Depositing lab: Pakorn Kanchanawong. Depositing organization: National University of Singapore. Publication: Label-free Single-Molecule Quantification of Rapamycin-induced FKBP-FRB Dimerization for Direct Control of Cellular Mechanotransduction. Wang Y, Barnett SFH, Le S, Guo Z, Zhong X, Kanchanawong P, Yan J. Nano Lett. 2019 Oct 9;19(10):7514-7525. doi: 10.1021/acs.nanolett.9b03364. Epub 2019 Sep 6. PubMed 31466449.
Backbone
  Vector backbone: pCMV
  Backbone manufacturer: Clontech
  Vector type: Mammalian Expression
  Selectable markers: Neomycin (select with G418)
Growth in bacteria
  Bacterial resistance: Kanamycin, 50 μg/mL
  Growth temperature: 37°C
  Growth strain: DH5alpha
  Copy number: Unknown
Gene/Insert
  Gene/Insert name: mApple-Talin(1-911)-FRB
Terms and licenses: Academic/Nonprofit Terms; Industry Terms: Not Available to Industry
How to cite: mApple-TalinN3-FRB(wt) was a gift from Pakorn Kanchanawong (Addgene plasmid # 202384 ; http://n2t.net/addgene:202384 ; RRID:Addgene_202384)
