[The description below was written by a language model from this plasmid's Addgene catalogue record and pLannotate feature annotations shown in this document.]
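Description:
mApple-TalinN3-FRB(wt) is a mammalian expression plasmid of about 7.7 kb built on a Clontech-style pCMV backbone. It is propagated in E. coli through a high-copy ColE1/pUC-type origin and also carries an f1 phage origin. A single NeoR/KanR (Tn5 aminoglycoside phosphotransferase) gene provides both selections. A bacterial bla-type promoter drives it for kanamycin resistance in bacteria, and the SV40 enhancer/early promoter drives it for G418 selection in mammalian cells, with the HSV TK polyadenylation signal terminating the cassette. The short annotated ble, bGH poly(A) and SV40 large T antigen fragments appear to be backbone remnants or partial matches rather than functional elements.

The payload is one fusion open reading frame expressed from the human CMV immediate-early enhancer and promoter and terminated by the SV40 poly(A) signal. From N- to C-terminus it encodes the monomeric red fluorescent protein mApple, an N-terminal portion of talin (residues 1–911 according to the record, annotated as mouse Tln1), and the wild-type FRB domain, the FKBP–rapamycin binding domain of human FRAP/mTOR. Talin links cell–substrate adhesion sites to the cytoskeleton. Replacing its C-terminal portion with FRB yields a truncated half-molecule that rapamycin can join to a partner protein carrying FKBP, although that partner is not part of this plasmid. The associated work concerns rapamycin-induced FKBP–FRB dimerization as a means of directly controlling cellular mechanotransduction, which suggests the construct serves to reconstitute a talin-based linkage on demand. The mApple tag allows the fusion protein's localization to be followed by fluorescence imaging.
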