Features (pLannotate 1.2.2; 15 found; start..end, strand, type, name):
     58..361     +  enhancer       CMV enhancer: human cytomegalovirus immediate early enhancer
    362..565     +  promoter       CMV promoter: human cytomegalovirus (CMV) immediate early promoter
    598..1305    +  CDS            mApple: mApple is a basic (constitutively fluorescent) red fluorescent protein published in 2008, derived from Discosoma sp.. It is reported to be a rapidly-maturing monomer with high acid sensitivity.
   1318..4050    +  CDS            Tln1 (fragment): TLN1_MOUSE - Also known as Tln. Experimental evidence at protein level: Swiss-Prot protein existence level 1. Probably involved in connections of major cytoskeletal structures to the plasma membrane. High molecular weight cytoskeletal protein concentrated at regions of cell-substratum contact and, in lymphocytes, at cell-cell contacts. From Mus musculus (Mouse).
   4063..4341    +  CDS            FRB: FKBP-rapamycin binding domain of human FRAP
   4360..4443    +  CDS            large T antigen (fragment): large T antigen from SV40 (simian virus 40)
   4466..4587    +  polyA_signal   SV40 poly(A) signal: SV40 polyadenylation signal
   4621..5049    -  rep_origin     f1 ori (sequence partly withheld): f1 bacteriophage origin of replication; arrow indicates direction of (+) strand synthesis
   5076..5180    +  promoter       AmpR promoter: bla
   5182..5539    +  promoter       SV40 promoter: SV40 enhancer and early promoter
   5574..6368    +  CDS            NeoR/KanR: aminoglycoside phosphotransferase from Tn5; aph(3')-II (or nptII); confers resistance to neomycin, kanamycin, and G418 (Geneticin®)
   6389..6541    +  CDS            ble (fragment): BLE_KLEPN - Experimental evidence at protein level: Swiss-Prot protein existence level 1. Binding protein with a strong affinity to the bleomycin family of antibiotics. Binds to CL990; an antimitotic-antibiotic compound. From Klebsiella pneumoniae.
   6600..6647    +  polyA_signal   HSV TK poly(A) signal: herpes simplex virus thymidine kinase polyadenylation signal (Cole and Stacy, 1985)
   6738..6754    -  polyA_signal   bGH poly(A) signal (fragment): bovine growth hormone polyadenylation signal
   6976..7564    +  rep_origin     ori: high-copy-number ColE1/pMB1/pBR322/pUC origin of replication
>Addgene plasmid #202384 | mApple-TalinN3-FRB(wt) | addgene full sequence | sequence record 402906 | Addgene NGS Result
TTATTAATAGTAATCAATTACGGGGTCATTAGTTCATAGCCCATATATGGAGTTCCGCGTTACATAACTT
ACGGTAAATGGCCCGCCTGGCTGACCGCCCAACGACCCCCGCCCATTGACGTCAATAATGACGTATGTTC
CCATAGTAACGCCAATAGGGACTTTCCATTGACGTCAATGGGTGGAGTATTTACGGTAAACTGCCCACTT
GGCAGTACATCAAGTGTATCATATGCCAAGTACGCCCCCTATTGACGTCAATGACGGTAAATGGCCCGCC
TGGCATTATGCCCAGTACATGACCTTATGGGACTTTCCTACTTGGCAGTACATCTACGTATTAGTCATCG
CTATTACCATGGTGATGCGGTTTTGGCAGTACATCAATGGGCGTGGATAGCGGTTTGACTCACGGGGATT
TCCAAGTCTCCACCCCATTGACGTCAATGGGAGTTTGTTTTGGCACCAAAATCAACGGGACTTTCCAAAA
TGTCGTAACAACTCCGCCCCATTGACGCAAATGGGCGGTAGGCGTGTACGGTGGGAGGTCTATATAAGCA
GAGCTGGTTTAGTGAACCGTCAGATCCGCTAGCCACCATGGTGAGCAAGGGCGAGGAGAATAACATGGCC
ATCATCAAGGAGTTCATGCGCTTCAAGGTGCACATGGAGGGCTCCGTGAACGGCCACGAGTTCGAGATCG
AGGGCGAGGGCGAGGGCCGCCCCTACGAGGCCTTTCAGACCGCTAAGCTGAAGGTGACCAAGGGTGGCCC
CCTGCCCTTCGCCTGGGACATCCTGTCCCCTCAGTTCATGTACGGCTCCAAGGTCTACATTAAGCACCCA
GCCGACATCCCCGACTACTTCAAGCTGTCCTTCCCCGAGGGCTTCAGGTGGGAGCGCGTGATGAACTTCG
AGGACGGCGGCATTATTCACGTTAACCAGGACTCCTCCCTGCAGGACGGCGTGTTCATCTACAAGGTGAA
GCTGCGCGGCACCAACTTCCCCTCCGACGGCCCCGTAATGCAGAAGAAGACCATGGGCTGGGAGGCCTCC
GAGGAGCGGATGTACCCCGAGGACGGCGCCCTGAAGAGCGAGATCAAGAAGAGGCTGAAGCTGAAGGACG
GCGGCCACTACGCCGCCGAGGTCAAGACCACCTACAAGGCCAAGAAGCCCGTGCAGCTGCCCGGCGCCTA
CATCGTCGACATCAAGTTGGACATCGTGTCCCACAACGAGGACTACACCATCGTGGAACAGTACGAACGC
GCCGAGGGCCGCCACTCCACCGGCGGCATGGACGAGCTGTACAAGGTCGACCTCGAGATGGTTGCGCTTT
CGCTGAAGATTAGCATTGGGAATGTGGTGAAGACGATGCAATTTGAGCCATCTACCATGGTGTACGACGC
CTGCCGCATGATTCGTGAGCGGATCCCAGAGGCCCTGGCTGGCCCTCCCAACGACTTTGGGCTCTTTCTG
TCAGATGATGACCCCAAAAAAGGCATCTGGCTAGAGGCTGGGAAAGCTTTGGACTACTACATGCTCCGAA
ATGGGGACACCATGGAGTACAGAAAAAAGCAGAGACCCCTGAAGATACGGATGTTAGACGGAACGGTGAA
GACTATCATGGTGGATGACTCCAAGACCGTCACAGACATGCTCATGACCATTTGTGCCCGAATTGGTATC
ACCAACCATGATGAGTATTCACTGGTTCGAGAGCTGATGGAAGAAAAGAAAGATGAGGGGACAGGGACCC
TGAGAAAAGACAAGACCCTACTGCGAGATGAAAAGAAGATGGAGAAGCTAAAGCAGAAGTTGCACACAGA
CGATGAGTTGAACTGGCTGGACCATGGGCGGACACTGAGGGAACAGGGAGTGGAAGAGCATGAGACGTTG
CTGCTGCGGAGAAAGTTCTTCTACTCAGACCAGAATGTGGATTCCCGAGACCCTGTACAGCTGAACCTTC
TCTATGTGCAGGCACGAGATGACATCCTGAATGGCTCCCATCCTGTCTCCTTTGACAAGGCCTGTGAATT
TGCAGGCTTCCAGTGCCAGATCCAGTTTGGACCTCACAATGAACAGAAGCACAAGGCTGGCTTCCTTGAC
CTGAAGGACTTCCTGCCCAAGGAGTATGTGAAGCAGAAGGGAGAGCGTAAGATCTTTCAGGCACACAAGA
ATTGTGGGCAGATGAGTGAAATTGAGGCCAAGGTACGCTACGTGAAGCTGGCCCGTTCCCTCAAGACTTA
CGGTGTCTCCTTCTTCCTAGTCAAGGAAAAGATGAAGGGGAAGAATAAACTGGTGCCCAGGCTGTTGGGC
ATCACTAAGGAGTGTGTGATGCGTGTGGATGAGAAGACCAAGGAGGTGATTCAGGAATGGAGCCTCACCA
ACATCAAACGCTGGGCTGCCTCTCCCAAGAGCTTTACTCTGGACTTTGGAGACTATCAGGATGGCTACTA
CTCAGTACAGACGACAGAAGGCGAGCAGATCGCACAGCTCATTGCTGGCTACATAGATATCATCCTTAAG
AAGAAAAAAAGCAAGGACCATTTTGGGCTGGAGGGAGATGAAGAGTCTACTATGTTGGAGGACTCAGTGT
CTCCCAAAAAGTCAACAGTCCTTCAGCAGCAGTACAACCGAGTGGGGAAAGTGGAGCACGGCTCTGTGGC
TCTGCCAGCCATCATGCGCTCTGGAGCCTCTGGTCCTGAGAATTTCCAGGTGGGGAGCATGCCACCTGCC
CAGCAGCAGATCACCAGTGGCCAGATGCACCGAGGACACATGCCACCTCTGACTTCAGCCCAGCAGGCGC
TCACTGGAACCATTAACTCCAGCATGCAGGCTGTGCAGGCTGCCCAGGCCACTCTGGATGACTTTGAGAC
TCTACCCCCTCTTGGCCAGGATGCTGCCTCCAAAGCTTGGCGTAAGAACAAGATGGATGAATCAAAGCAT
GAGATCCACTCCCAGGTAGATGCCATCACAGCTGGCACTGCCTCTGTGGTAAACCTGACAGCAGGAGATC
CTGCAGAGACAGACTATACAGCAGTGGGCTGTGCAGTCACCACCATCTCTTCCAACCTGACGGAGATGTC
CCGTGGGGTGAAGCTATTGGCTGCCCTGCTGGAGGATGAAGGCGGCAATGGCCGGCCCCTTCTGCAAGCA
GCAAAGGGCCTTGCAGGGGCTGTGTCGGAACTGCTTCGCAGTGCTCAGCCCGCCAGCGCTGAGCCTCGTC
AGAACCTGCTGCAGGCAGCCGGGAACGTGGGCCAGGCCAGTGGGGAGCTGTTGCAGCAAATTGGGGAAAG
TGACACTGACCCCCACTTCCAGGATGTTCTAATGCAGCTAGCAAACGCAGTGGCAAGTGCTGCAGCCGCC
CTGGTCCTCAAGGCCAAGAGTGTGGCCCAGCGCACAGAGGATTCCGGGCTTCAGACCCAAGTGATTGCTG
CAGCTACGCAATGTGCTCTGTCCACTTCCCAGCTGGTGGCCTGTACCAAGGTGGTAGCACCTACAATCAG
CTCACCTGTGTGCCAAGAACAGCTAGTCGAGGCTGGGCGACTGGTGGCCAAAGCTGTGGAGGGCTGTGTG
TCTGCCTCGCAAGCAGCTACAGAAGATGGACAGCTGCTTCGAGGGGTAGGAGCAGCAGCCACGGCTGTCA
CCCAGGCCCTCAATGAGCTGCTGCAGCACGTGAAGGCCCACGCCACCGGAGCTGGGCCTGCCGGTCGGTA
TGACCAAGCCACTGATACCATCCTCACCGTCACTGAAAACATCTTCAGCTCCATGGGTGATGCTGGGGAG
ATGGTGCGCCAGGCCCGCATCCTGGCCCAAGCCACCTCAGACCTGGTCAATGCTATCAAGGCCGATGCTG
AGGGGGAGAGTGATCTGGAGAACTCTAGAAAGCTCCTGAGTGCTGCCAAGATCCTCGCTGATGCCACCGC
CAAGATGGTGGAGGCGGCCAAGGGAGCAGCCGCCCACCCTGACAGTGAGGAACAGCAGCAGCGACTGCGT
GAAGCAGCTGAGGGGCTTCGCATGGCCACCAATGCAGCTGCGCAGAACGCCATCAAGAAGGAATTCACCG
GTATCCTCTGGCATGAGATGTGGCATGAAGGCCTGGAAGAGGCATCTCGTTTGTACTTTGGGGAAAGGAA
CGTGAAAGGCATGTTTGAGGTGCTGGAGCCCTTGCATGCTATGATGGAACGGGGCCCCCAGACTCTGAAG
GAAACATCCTTTAATCAGGCCTATGGTCGAGATTTAATGGAGGCCCAAGAGTGGTGCAGGAAGTACATGA
AATCAGGGAATGTCAAGGACCTCACTCAAGCCTGGGACCTCTATTATCATGTGTTCCGACGAATCTCAAA
GTAAGCGGCCGCGACTCTAGATCATAATCAGCCATACCACATTTGTAGAGGTTTTACTTGCTTTAAAAAA
CCTCCCACACCTCCCCCTGAACCTGAAACATAAAATGAATGCAATTGTTGTTGTTAACTTGTTTATTGCA
GCTTATAATGGTTACAAATAAAGCAATAGCATCACAAATTTCACAAATAAAGCATTTTTTTCACTGCATT
CTAGTTGTGGTTTGTCCAAACTCATCAATGTATCTTAAGGCGTAAATTGTAAGCGTTAATATTTTGTTAA
AATTCGCGTTAAATTTTTGTTAAATCAGCTCATTTTTTAACCAATAGGCCGAAATCGGCAAAATCCCTTA
TAAATCAAAAGAATAGACCGAGATAGGGT
[37 nt withheld, positions 4720-4756]
AAAGAACGTGGACTCCAACGTCAAAGG
[49 nt withheld, positions 4784-4832]
T
[91 nt withheld, positions 4834-4924]
G
[124 nt withheld, positions 4926-5049]
CAGGTGGCACTTTTCGGGGAAATGTGCGCGGAACCCCTATTTGTTTATTTTTCTAAATACATTCAAATAT
GTATCCGCTCATGAGACAATAACCCTGATAAATGCTTCAATAATATTGAAAAAGGAAGAGTCCTGAGGCG
GAAAGAACCAGCTGTGGAATGTGTGTCAGTTAGGGTGTGGAAAGTCCCCAGGCTCCCCAGCAGGCAGAAG
TATGCAAAGCATGCATCTCAATTAGTCAGCAACCAGGTGTGGAAAGTCCCCAGGCTCCCCAGCAGGCAGA
AGTATGCAAAGCATGCATCTCAATTAGTCAGCAACCATAGTCCCGCCCCTAACTCCGCCCATCCCGCCCC
TAACTCCGCCCAGTTCCGCCCATTCTCCGCCCCATGGCTGACTAATTTTTTTTATTTATGCAGAGGCCGA
GGCCGCCTCGGCCTCTGAGCTATTCCAGAAGTAGTGAGGAGGCTTTTTTGGAGGCCTAGGCTTTTGCAAA
GATCGATCAAGAGACAGGATGAGGATCGTTTCGCATGATTGAACAAGATGGATTGCACGCAGGTTCTCCG
GCCGCTTGGGTGGAGAGGCTATTCGGCTATGACTGGGCACAACAGACAATCGGCTGCTCTGATGCCGCCG
TGTTCCGGCTGTCAGCGCAGGGGCGCCCGGTTCTTTTTGTCAAGACCGACCTGTCCGGTGCCCTGAATGA
ACTGCAAGACGAGGCAGCGCGGCTATCGTGGCTGGCCACGACGGGCGTTCCTTGCGCAGCTGTGCTCGAC
GTTGTCACTGAAGCGGGAAGGGACTGGCTGCTATTGGGCGAAGTGCCGGGGCAGGATCTCCTGTCATCTC
ACCTTGCTCCTGCCGAGAAAGTATCCATCATGGCTGATGCAATGCGGCGGCTGCATACGCTTGATCCGGC
TACCTGCCCATTCGACCACCAAGCGAAACATCGCATCGAGCGAGCACGTACTCGGATGGAAGCCGGTCTT
GTCGATCAGGATGATCTGGACGAAGAGCATCAGGGGCTCGCGCCAGCCGAACTGTTCGCCAGGCTCAAGG
CGAGCATGCCCGACGGCGAGGATCTCGTCGTGACCCATGGCGATGCCTGCTTGCCGAATATCATGGTGGA
AAATGGCCGCTTTTCTGGATTCATCGACTGTGGCCGGCTGGGTGTGGCGGACCGCTATCAGGACATAGCG
TTGGCTACCCGTGATATTGCTGAAGAGCTTGGCGGCGAATGGGCTGACCGCTTCCTCGTGCTTTACGGTA
TCGCCGCTCCCGATTCGCAGCGCATCGCCTTCTATCGCCTTCTTGACGAGTTCTTCTGAGCGGGACTCTG
GGGTTCGAAATGACCGACCAAGCGACGCCCAACCTGCCATCACGAGATTTCGATTCCACCGCCGCCTTCT
ATGAAAGGTTGGGCTTCGGAATCGTTTTCCGGGACGCCGGCTGGATGATCCTCCAGCGCGGGGATCTCAT
GCTGGAGTTCTTCGCCCACCCTAGGGGGAGGCTAACTGAAACACGGAAGGAGACAATACCGGAAGGAACC
CGCGCTATGACGGCAATAAAAAGACAGAATAAAACGCACGGTGTTGGGTCGTTTGTTCATAAACGCGGGG
TTCGGTCCCAGGGCTGGCACTCTGTCGATACCCCACCGAGACCCCATTGGGGCCAATACGCCCGCGTTTC
TTCCTTTTCCCCACCCCACCCCCCAAGTTCGGGTGAAGGCCCAGGGCTCGCAGCCAACGTCGGGGCGGCA
GGCCCTGCCATAGCCTCAGGTTACTCATATATACTTTAGATTGATTTAAAACTTCATTTTTAATTTAAAA
GGATCTAGGTGAAGATCCTTTTTGATAATCTCATGACCAAAATCCCTTAACGTGAGTTTTCGTTCCACTG
AGCGTCAGACCCCGTAGAAAAGATCAAAGGATCTTCTTGAGATCCTTTTTTTCTGCGCGTAATCTGCTGC
TTGCAAACAAAAAAACCACCGCTACCAGCGGTGGTTTGTTTGCCGGATCAAGAGCTACCAACTCTTTTTC
CGAAGGTAACTGGCTTCAGCAGAGCGCAGATACCAAATACTGTTCTTCTAGTGTAGCCGTAGTTAGGCCA
CCACTTCAAGAACTCTGTAGCACCGCCTACATACCTCGCTCTGCTAATCCTGTTACCAGTGGCTGCTGCC
AGTGGCGATAAGTCGTGTCTTACCGGGTTGGACTCAAGACGATAGTTACCGGATAAGGCGCAGCGGTCGG
GCTGAACGGGGGGTTCGTGCACACAGCCCAGCTTGGAGCGAACGACCTACACCGAACTGAGATACCTACA
GCGTGAGCTATGAGAAAGCGCCACGCTTCCCGAAGGGAGAAAGGCGGACAGGTATCCGGTAAGCGGCAGG
GTCGGAACAGGAGAGCGCACGAGGGAGCTTCCAGGGGGAAACGCCTGGTATCTTTATAGTCCTGTCGGGT
TTCGCCACCTCTGACTTGAGCGTCGATTTTTGTGATGCTCGTCAGGGGGGCGGAGCCTATGGAAAAACGC
CAGCAACGCGGCCTTTTTACGGTTCCTGGCCTTTTGCTGGCCTTTTGCTCACATGTTCTTTCCTGCGTTA
TCCCCTGATTCTGTGGATAACCGTATTACCGCCATGCATTAG
